>Addgene plasmid #16155 | pET20b-delta133HtrA2 S400A | addgene partial sequence | sequence record 22461 | 16155 with T7
CAGATTCTCTNAATATTTTGTTTACTTTAAGAAGGAGATATACATATGGCCGTCCCTAGCCCGCCGCCCG
CTTCTCCCCGGAGTCAGTACAACTTCATCGCAGATGTGGTGGAGAAGACAGCACCTGCCGTGGTCTATAT
CGAGATCCTGGACCGGCACCCTTTCTTGGGCCGCGAGGTCCCTATCTCGAACGGCTCAGGGTTCGTGGTG
GCTGCCGATGGGCTCATTGTCACCAACGCCCATGTGGTGGCTGATCGGCGCAGAGTCCGTGTGAGACTGC
TAAGCGGCGACACGTATGAGGCCGTGGTCACAGCTGTGGATCCCGTGGCAGACATCGCAACGCTGAGGAT
TCAGACTAAGGAGCCTCTCCCCACGCTGCCTCTGGGACGCTCAGCTGATGTCCGGCAAGGGGAGTTTGTT
GTTGCAATGGGAAGTCCCTTTGCACTGCAGAACACGATCACATCCGGCATTGTTAGCTCTGCTCAGCGTC
CAGCCAGAGACCTGGGACTTCCGCAAACCAATGTGGAATACATTCAAACTGATGCAGCTATTGATTTTGG
AAACTCTGGAGGTCCCCTGGTTAACCTGGATGGGGAGGTGATTGGAGTGAACACCATGAAGGTCACAGCT
GGAATCTCCTTTGCCATCCCTTCTGATCGTCTTCGAGAGTTTCTGCATCGTGGGGAAAAGAAGAATTCCT
CCTCCGGAATCAGTGGGTCCCAGCGGCGCTACATTGGGGTGATGATGCTGACCCTGAGTCCCAGCATCCT
TGCTAAA
