[The description below was written by a language model from this plasmid's Addgene catalogue record.]
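Description:
pET20b-delta133HtrA2 S400A is a bacterial expression plasmid built on the Novagen pET20b backbone (about 3.6 kb without insert). It carries a 978 bp fragment of the human HTRA2 gene, also known as Omi or PARK13. The plasmid is selected with ampicillin and maintained in a cloning strain such as DH5alpha; the record lists its copy number as unknown. No feature table is supplied, so the regulatory elements are not explicitly recorded. However, pET-series vectors drive expression from a T7 promoter, consistent with the T7 sequencing primer listed, and therefore require a host supplying T7 RNA polymerase for protein production.

The insert was cloned between NdeI and XhoI and carries a C-terminal His tag, which allows purification of the recombinant protein by metal affinity chromatography. The "delta133" in the name indicates removal of the first 133 residues. From general knowledge of HtrA2, this corresponds to the N-terminal mitochondrial targeting and pro-region that is cleaved off to give the mature form of this serine protease, although the record itself does not spell this out. The S400A substitution replaces serine 400 with alanine, which cannot be phosphorylated. The associated publication concerns regulation of HtrA2 by the Parkinson's disease-linked kinase PINK1, so the mutant is presumably a phospho-deficient variant for comparison with the wild-type protein. The depositor notes only that the construct was used in one figure of that study. Its evident purpose is production of purified mature HtrA2 S400A in E. coli for biochemical work such as protease activity assays.
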