Addgene plasmid #16155: pET20b-delta133HtrA2 S400A
Depositing lab: L. Miguel Martins. Depositing organization: MRC Toxicology Unit. Publication: The mitochondrial protease HtrA2 is regulated by Parkinson's disease-associated kinase PINK1. Plun-Favreau H, Klupsch K, Moisoi N, Gandhi S, Kjaer S, Frith D, Harvey K, Deas E, Harvey RJ, McDonald N, Wood NW, Martins LM, Downward J. Nat Cell Biol. 2007 Nov;9(11):1243-52. doi: 10.1038/ncb1644. Epub 2007 Sep 30. PubMed 17906618.
Backbone
  Vector backbone: pET20b
  Backbone manufacturer: Novagen
  Backbone size w/o insert (bp): 3584
  Vector type: Bacterial Expression
Growth in bacteria
  Bacterial resistance: Ampicillin, 100 μg/mL
  Growth temperature: 37°C
  Growth strain: DH5alpha
  Growth instructions: When transformed and plated on LB/agar/Amp plates, this plasmid will normally only produce colonies if the plates are incubated at room temp as opposed to 37oC. Following this, the bacteria when inoculated in liquid media will grow well at 37oC.
  Copy number: Unknown
Gene/Insert
  Gene/Insert name: HtrA2 (alt name: Omi)
  Species: H. sapiens (human)
  Insert size (bp): 978
  Mutation: S400A
  GenBank ID: NM_013247
  Entrez Gene: HTRA2 (a.k.a. MGCA8, OMI, PARK13, PRSS25)
  Tag / fusion protein: His (C terminal on insert)
  Cloning method: Restriction Enzyme; 5′ cloning site NdeI (unknown if destroyed); 3′ cloning site XhoI (unknown if destroyed)
  Sequencing primers: 5′ T7
Terms and licenses: Academic/Nonprofit Terms; Industry Terms: Not Available to Industry
Depositor comments: This construct was used in experiments described in figure 4
How to cite: pET20b-delta133HtrA2 S400A was a gift from L. Miguel Martins (Addgene plasmid # 16155 ; http://n2t.net/addgene:16155 ; RRID:Addgene_16155)
